Addgene plasmid #143198: TFORF0029
Purpose: Lentiviral vector for overexpressing transcription factor ORFs with unique 24-bp barcodes. Barcodes facilitate identification of transcription factors in pooled screens.
Depositing lab: Feng Zhang. Depositing organization: Broad Institute. Publication: A transcription factor atlas of directed differentiation. Joung J, Ma S, Tay T, Geiger-Schuller KR, Kirchgatterer PC, Verdine VK, Guo B, Arias-Garcia MA, Allen WE, Singh A, Kuksenko O, Abudayyeh OO, Gootenberg JS, Fu Z, Macrae RK, Buenrostro JD, Regev A, Zhang F. Cell. 2023 Jan 5;186(1):209-229.e26. doi: 10.1016/j.cell.2022.11.026. PubMed 36608654.
Backbone
  Vector backbone: pLX_TRC317
  Backbone manufacturer: Broad Institute Genetic Perturbation Platform
  Backbone size w/o insert (bp): 8264
  Vector type: Mammalian Expression, Lentiviral
  Selectable markers: Puromycin
Growth in bacteria
  Bacterial resistance: Ampicillin, 100 μg/mL
  Growth temperature: 37°C
  Growth strain: NEB Stable
  Copy number: High Copy
Gene/Insert
  Gene/Insert name: ZNF43
  Species: H. sapiens (human)
  Insert size (bp): 2558
  Entrez Gene: ZNF43 (a.k.a. HTF6, KOX27, ZNF39L1)
  Promoter: EF1a
  Cloning method: Unknown
  Sequencing primers: 5′ GGGTGGAGACTGAAGTTAGGCCAG; 3′ CACATAGCGTAAAAGGAGCAACATAG
Terms and licenses: Academic/Nonprofit Terms; Industry Terms: Not Available to Industry
Depositor comments: NM_001256653,ENST00000357491 . The transcription factor ORF portion of this plasmid was synthesized by Genewiz. Please test multiple small colonies in case of plasmid recombination. To make this collection available in a timely manner, a portion of this collection was not fully sequenced by Addgene. If an Addgene verified full plasmid sequence is not available, please contact us prior to placing an order to request the full sequence.
How to cite: TFORF0029 was a gift from Feng Zhang (Addgene plasmid # 143198 ; http://n2t.net/addgene:143198 ; RRID:Addgene_143198)
