[The description below was written by a language model from this plasmid's Addgene catalogue record and pLannotate feature annotations shown in this document.]
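Description:
TFORF0029 is a lentiviral mammalian expression plasmid built on the pLX_TRC317 backbone and carrying the human zinc-finger transcription factor ZNF43 as a synthesized open reading frame of about 2.6 kb. It belongs to a barcoded transcription factor ORF collection: each member carries a unique 24-bp barcode, so the overexpressed factor can be identified by sequencing in pooled screens. The ORF is driven by the strong constitutive EF-1α promoter. The automated annotation does not label ZNF43 directly; instead it marks the start of the insert region as matches to ZNF720 and a ZNF493 fragment. These are most likely homology hits among related zinc-finger family members rather than separate inserts. The barcode is not annotated, and the short U6 promoter fragment just downstream of the ORF is probably a residual or primer-landing sequence rather than a functional Pol III unit.

The viral framework is third-generation and self-inactivating. An RSV promoter fused to a truncated HIV-1 5' LTR drives genomic RNA production, followed by the Ψ packaging signal with a gag fragment, the RRE for Rev-dependent nuclear export, and a cPPT/CTS. Within the proviral region, an SV40 promoter expresses puromycin N-acetyltransferase for selection of transduced cells. A WPRE after the ORF enhances transcript expression, and the ΔU3 3' LTR is followed by an SV40 poly(A) signal. In bacteria the plasmid replicates from a high-copy ColE1/pUC origin with ampicillin resistance, and it also carries an f1 ori. The depositor warns that recombination can occur. The construct is used to produce lentivirus for stable ZNF43 overexpression, for example in directed differentiation screens.
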