Features (pLannotate 1.2.2; 32 found; start..end, strand, type, name):
      1..1179    +  promoter       EF-1α promoter: strong constitutive promoter for human elongation factor EF-1α
   1223..1582    +  CDS            ZNF720: ZN720_HUMAN - Experimental evidence at protein level: Swiss-Prot protein existence level 1. From Homo sapiens (Human).
   1586..1729    +  CDS            ZNF493 (fragment): ZN493_HUMAN - Experimental evidence at protein level: Swiss-Prot protein existence level 1. May be involved in transcriptional regulation. From Homo sapiens (Human).
   3665..3718    +  promoter       U6 promoter (fragment): RNA polymerase III promoter for human U6 snRNA
   3760..4348    +  misc_feature   WPRE: woodchuck hepatitis virus posttranscriptional regulatory element
   4399..4418    +  misc_feature   cPPT/CTS (fragment): central polypurine tract and central termination sequence of HIV-1
   4420..4653    +  LTR            3' LTR (ΔU3): self-inactivating 3' long terminal repeat (LTR) from HIV-1
   4731..4852    +  polyA_signal   SV40 poly(A) signal: SV40 polyadenylation signal
   4892..5027    +  rep_origin     SV40 ori: SV40 origin of replication
   5048..5066    -  promoter       T7 promoter: promoter for bacteriophage T7 RNA polymerase
   5074..5229    +  CDS            lacZα (fragment): LacZα fragment of β-galactosidase; lacZ fragment
   5234..5662    +  rep_origin     f1 ori (sequence partly withheld): f1 bacteriophage origin of replication; arrow indicates direction of (+) strand synthesis
   5715..5819    +  promoter       AmpR promoter: bla
   5820..6680    +  CDS            AmpR: β-lactamase; bla; confers resistance to ampicillin, carbenicillin, and related antibiotics
   6851..7439    +  rep_origin     ori: high-copy-number ColE1/pMB1/pBR322/pUC origin of replication
   7622..7714    +  CDS            lacI (fragment): lac repressor; lacI; The lac repressor binds to the lac operator to inhibit transcription in E. coli. This inhibition can be relieved by adding lactose or isopropyl-β-D-thiogalactopyranoside (IPTG).
   7727..7748    +  protein_bind   CAP binding site: CAP binding activates transcription in the presence of cAMP. E. coli catabolite activator protein
   7763..7793    +  promoter       lac promoter: promoter for the E. coli lac operon
   7797..7819    +  protein_bind   lac operator (fragment): The lac repressor binds to the lac operator to inhibit transcription in E. coli. This inhibition can be relieved by adding lactose or isopropyl-β-D-thiogalactopyranoside (IPTG). lac repressor encoded by lacI
   7862..7880    +  promoter       T3 promoter: promoter for bacteriophage T3 RNA polymerase
   7908..8134    +  promoter       RSV promoter: Rous sarcoma virus enhancer/promoter
   8135..8315    +  LTR            5' LTR (truncated): truncated 5' long terminal repeat (LTR) from HIV-1
   8362..8487    +  misc_feature   HIV-1 Ψ: packaging signal of human immunodeficiency virus type 1
   8471..8834    +  CDS            HIV-1 gag (fragment): gag protein from human immunodeficiency virus 1; gag
   8980..9213    +  misc_feature   RRE: The Rev response element (RRE) of HIV-1 allows for Rev-dependent mRNA export from the nucleus to the cytoplasm.
   9590..9616    +  CDS            Rev (fragment): human immunodeficiency virus 1 (HIV-1) Rev protein; rev; enhances nuclear export of unspliced and incompletely spliced viral mRNAs
   9623..9646    +  promoter       SV40 promoter (fragment): SV40 early promoter
   9647..9718    +  promoter       SV40 promoter (fragment): SV40 enhancer and early promoter
   9742..9877    +  rep_origin     SV40 ori: SV40 origin of replication
   9923..10519   +  CDS            PuroR (fragment): puromycin N-acetyltransferase; pac from Streptomyces; confers resistance to puromycin
  10568..10685   +  misc_feature   cPPT/CTS: central polypurine tract and central termination sequence of HIV-1
  10750..10816   +  CDS            small t antigen (fragment): SV40 (simian virus 40) small t antigen
>Addgene plasmid #143198 | TFORF0029 | addgene full sequence | sequence record 334735 | Addgene NGS Result
GGCTCCGGTGCCCGTCAGTGGGCAGAGCGCACATCGCCCACAGTCCCCGAGAAGTTGGGGGGAGGGGTCG
GCAATTGAACCGGTGCCTAGAGAAGGTGGCGCGGGGTAAACTGGGAAAGTGATGTCGTGTACTGGCTCCG
CCTTTTTCCCGAGGGTGGGGGAGAACCGTATATAAGTGCAGTAGTCGCCGTGAACGTTCTTTTTCGCAAC
GGGTTTGCCGCCAGAACACAGGTAAGTGCCGTGTGTGGTTCCCGCGGGCCTGGCCTCTTTACGGGTTATG
GCCCTTGCGTGCCTTGAATTACTTCCACCTGGCTGCAGTACGTGATTCTTGATCCCGAGCTTCGGGTTGG
AAGTGGGTGGGAGAGTTCGAGGCCTTGCGCTTAAGGAGCCCCTTCGCCTCGTGCTTGAGTTGAGGCCTGG
CCTGGGCGCTGGGGCCGCCGCGTGCGAATCTGGTGGCACCTTCGCGCCTGTCTCGCTGCTTTCGATAAGT
CTCTAGCCATTTAAAATTTTTGATGACCTGCTGCGACGCTTTTTTTCTGGCAAGATAGTCTTGTAAATGC
GGGCCAAGATCTGCACACTGGTATTTCGGTTTTTGGGGCCGCGGGCGGCGACGGGGCCCGTGCGTCCCAG
CGCACATGTTCGGCGAGGCGGGGCCTGCGAGCGCGGCCACCGAGAATCGGACGGGGGTAGTCTCAAGCTG
GCCGGCCTGCTCTGGTGCCTGGCCTCGCGCCGCCGTGTATCGCCCCGCCCTGGGCGGCAAGGCTGGCCCG
GTCGGCACCAGTTGCGTGAGCGGAAAGATGGCCGCTTCCCGGCCCTGCTGCAGGGAGCTCAAAATGGAGG
ACGCGGCGCTCGGGAGAGCGGGCGGGTGAGTCACCCACACAAAGGAAAAGGGCCTTTCCGTCCTCAGCCG
TCGCTTCATGTGACTCCACGGAGTACCGGGCGCCGTCCAGGCACCTCGATTAGTTCTCGAGCTTTTGGAG
TACGTCGTCTTTAGGTTGGGGGGAGGGGTTTTATGCGATGGAGTTTCCCCACACTGAGTGGGTGGAGACT
GAAGTTAGGCCAGCTTGGCACTTGATGTAATTCTCCTTGGAATTTGCCCTTTTTGAGTTTGGATCTTGGT
TCATTCTCAAGCCTCAGACAGTGGTTCAAAGTTTTTTTCTTCCATTTCAGGTGTCGTGAGGCTAGCACCG
CCACCATGCCCGGACATCCTGGAAGCTGGGAAATGGGACCATTGACATTTATGGATGTGGCCATAGAATT
CTGTCTGGAGGAGTGGCAATGCCTGGACATTGCACAGCAGAATTTATATAGGAATGTGATGTTAGAGAAC
TACAGAAACCTGGTCTTCCTGGGTATTGCTGTCTCTAAGCCAGACCTGATCACCTGTCTGGAGCAAGAAA
AAGAGCCTTGGGAGCCTATGAGGAGACATGAAATGGTAGCCAAACCCCCAGTTATGTGTTCTCATTTTAC
CCAAGACTTTTGGCCAGAGCAGCATATAAAAGATCCTTTCCAAAAAGCGACACTGAGAAGATATAAAAAC
TGTGAACATAAAAATGTACATTTAAAAAAAGACCATAAAAGTGTGGATGAGTGTAAGGTGCACAGAGGAG
GTTATAATGGATTTAACCAATGTTTGCCAGCTACCCAGAGCAAAATATTTCTATTTGATAAATGTGTGAA
AGCCTTTCATAAATTTTCAAATTCAAACAGACATAAGATAAGCCATACTGAAAAAAAACTTTTCAAATGC
AAAGAATGTGGCAAATCATTTTGCATGCTTCCACATCTAGCTCAACATAAAATAATTCATACCAGAGTGA
ATTTCTGCAAATGTGAAAAATGTGGAAAAGCTTTTAACTGCCCTTCAATCATCACTAAACATAAGAGAAT
TAATACTGGAGAGAAACCCTACACATGTGAAGAATGTGGCAAAGTCTTTAATTGGTCCTCACGCCTTACT
ACACATAAAAAAAATTATACTAGATACAAACTCTACAAATGTGAAGAATGTGGCAAAGCTTTTAACAAGT
CCTCAATCCTTACTACCCATAAGATAATTCGCACTGGAGAGAAATTCTACAAATGTAAAGAATGTGCCAA
AGCTTTTAACCAATCCTCAAACCTTACTGAACATAAGAAAATTCATCCTGGAGAGAAACCTTACAAATGT
GAAGAATGTGGCAAAGCCTTTAACTGGCCCTCAACTCTTACTAAACATAAGAGAATTCATACTGGAGAGA
AACCCTACACATGTGAAGAATGTGGCAAAGCCTTTAACCAGTTCTCAAACCTTACTACACATAAGAGAAT
CCATACTGCAGAGAAATTCTATAAATGTACAGAATGTGGTGAAGCTTTTAGCCGGTCCTCAAACCTTACT
AAACATAAGAAAATTCATACTGAAAAGAAACCCTACAAATGTGAAGAATGTGGCAAAGCTTTTAAGTGGT
CCTCAAAGCTTACTGAACATAAGTTAACTCATACTGGAGAGAAACCCTACAAATGTGAAGAATGTGGCAA
AGCCTTTAACTGGCCCTCAACCCTTACTAAACATAACAGAATTCATACTGGAGAGAAACCCTACAAATGT
GAAGTATGTGGCAAAGCCTTTAACCAGTTCTCAAACCTTACTACACATAAGAGAATTCATACTGCAGAAA
AACCGTACAAATGTGAAGAATGTGGCAAAGCTTTTAGCCGGTCCTCAAACCTTACTAAACATAAGAAAAT
TCACATTGAAAAGAAACCCTACAAATGTGAAGAATGTGGCAAAGCTTTTAAGTGGTCCTCAAAGCTTACT
GAACATAAGATAACTCATACTGGAGAGAAACCCTACAAATGTGAAGAATGTGGCAAAGCTTTTAACCATT
TCTCAATCCTTACCAAACATAAGAGGATTCATACTGGAGAGAAACCCTACAAGTGTGAAGAATGTGGCAA
AGCTTTTACCCAATCCTCAAACCTTACTACACATAAGAAAATTCATACTGGAGAGAAATTCTACAAATGT
GAAGAATGTGGCAAAGCTTTTACCCAATCTTCAAACCTTACTACACATAAAAAAATTCATACTGGAGGAA
AACCCTACAAATGTGAAGAATGTGGCAAAGCTTTTAACCAGTTCTCAACTCTTACTAAACATAAGATAAT
TCACACTGAGGAGAAACCCTACAAATGTGAAGAATGTGGCAAAGCCTTTAAGTGGTCCTCAACCCTTACT
AAACATAAGATAATTCATACTGGAGAGAAACCCTACAAATGTGAAGAATGTGGCAAAGCTTTTAAACTGT
CCTCAACCCTTTCTACACATAAGATTATTCATACTGGAGAGAAACCCTACAAATGTGAAAAATGTGGCAA
AGCTTTTAACCGATCCTCAAACCTTATTGAACATAAGAAAATTCATACTGGAGAGCAACCCTACAAATGT
GAAGAATGTGGCAAAGCATTTAACTATTCCTCACACCTTAATACACATAAGAGAATTCATACTAAAGAGC
AACCCTACAAATGTAAAGAATGTGGCAAAGCTTTCAACCAATATTCAAACCTTACTACACATAACAAAAT
TCATACTGGAGAGAAACTCTACAAACCTGAAGATGTGACAGTGATTTTGACAACACCTCAAACTTTTTCA
AACATAAAATAGTAATGAACTAGTCCGTAACTTGAAAGTATTTCGATTTCTTGGCTTTATATATCTTGTG
GAAAGGACGACGGCCAATCAGCGAGCACTCTTCCACGCGTTAAGTCGACAATCAACCTCTGGATTACAAA
ATTTGTGAAAGATTGACTGGTATTCTTAACTATGTTGCTCCTTTTACGCTATGTGGATACGCTGCTTTAA
TGCCTTTGTATCATGCTATTGCTTCCCGTATGGCTTTCATTTTCTCCTCCTTGTATAAATCCTGGTTGCT
GTCTCTTTATGAGGAGTTGTGGCCCGTTGTCAGGCAACGTGGCGTGGTGTGCACTGTGTTTGCTGACGCA
ACCCCCACTGGTTGGGGCATTGCCACCACCTGTCAGCTCCTTTCCGGGACTTTCGCTTTCCCCCTCCCTA
TTGCCACGGCGGAACTCATCGCCGCCTGCCTTGCCCGCTGCTGGACAGGGGCTCGGCTGTTGGGCACTGA
CAATTCCGTGGTGTTGTCGGGGAAATCATCGTCCTTTCCTTGGCTGCTCGCCTGTGTTGCCACCTGGATT
CTGCGCGGGACGTCCTTCTGCTACGTCCCTTCGGCCCTCAATCCAGCGGACCTTCCTTCCCGCGGCCTGC
TGCCGGCTCTGCGGCCTCTTCCGCGTCTTCGCCTTCGCCCTCAGACGAGTCGGATCTCCCTTTGGGCCGC
CTCCCCGCGTCGACTTTAAGACCAATGACTTACAAGGCAGCTGTAGATCTTAGCCACTTTTTAAAAGAAA
AGGGGGGACTGGAAGGGCTAATTCACTCCCAACGAAGACAAGATCTGCTTTTTGCTTGTACTGGGTCTCT
CTGGTTAGACCAGATCTGAGCCTGGGAGCTCTCTGGCTAACTAGGGAACCCACTGCTTAAGCCTCAATAA
AGCTTGCCTTGAGTGCTTCAAGTAGTGTGTGCCCGTCTGTTGTGTGACTCTGGTAACTAGAGATCCCTCA
GACCCTTTTAGTCAGTGTGGAAAATCTCTAGCAGTACGTATAGTAGTTCATGTCATCTTATTATTCAGTA
TTTATAACTTGCAAAGAAATGAATATCAGAGAGTGAGAGGAACTTGTTTATTGCAGCTTATAATGGTTAC
AAATAAAGCAATAGCATCACAAATTTCACAAATAAAGCATTTTTTTCACTGCATTCTAGTTGTGGTTTGT
CCAAACTCATCAATGTATCTTATCATGTCTGGCTCTAGCTATCCCGCCCCTAACTCCGCCCATCCCGCCC
CTAACTCCGCCCAGTTCCGCCCATTCTCCGCCCCATGGCTGACTAATTTTTTTTATTTATGCAGAGGCCG
AGGCCGCCTCGGCCTCTGAGCTATTCCAGAAGTAGTGAGGAGGCTTTTTTGGAGGCCTAGGGACGTACCC
AATTCGCCCTATAGTGAGTCGTATTACGCGCGCTCACTGGCCGTCGTTTTACAACGTCGTGACTGGGAAA
ACCCTGGCGTTACCCAACTTAATCGCCTTGCAGCACATCCCCCTTTCGCCAGCTGGCGTAATAGCGAAGA
GGCCCGCACCGATCGCCCTTCCCAACAGTTGCGCAGCCTGAATGGCGAATGGG
[124 nt withheld, positions 5234-5357]
C
[91 nt withheld, positions 5359-5449]
A
[49 nt withheld, positions 5451-5499]
CCTTTGACGTTGGAGTCCACGTTCTTT
[37 nt withheld, positions 5527-5563]
ACCCTATCTCGGTCTATTCTTTTGATTTATAAGGGATTTTGCCGATTTCGGCCTATTGGTTAAAAAATGA
GCTGATTTAACAAAAATTTAACGCGAATTTTAACAAAATATTAACGCTTACAATTTAGGTGGCACTTTTC
GGGGAAATGTGCGCGGAACCCCTATTTGTTTATTTTTCTAAATACATTCAAATATGTATCCGCTCATGAG
ACAATAACCCTGATAAATGCTTCAATAATATTGAAAAAGGAAGAGTATGAGTATTCAACATTTCCGTGTC
GCCCTTATTCCCTTTTTTGCGGCATTTTGCCTTCCTGTTTTTGCTCACCCAGAAACGCTGGTGAAAGTAA
AAGATGCTGAAGATCAGTTGGGTGCACGAGTGGGTTACATCGAACTGGATCTCAACAGCGGTAAGATCCT
TGAGAGTTTTCGCCCCGAAGAACGTTTTCCAATGATGAGCACTTTTAAAGTTCTGCTATGTGGCGCGGTA
TTATCCCGTATTGACGCCGGGCAAGAGCAACTCGGTCGCCGCATACACTATTCTCAGAATGACTTGGTTG
AGTACTCACCAGTCACAGAAAAGCATCTTACGGATGGCATGACAGTAAGAGAATTATGCAGTGCTGCCAT
AACCATGAGTGATAACACTGCGGCCAACTTACTTCTGACAACGATCGGAGGACCGAAGGAGCTAACCGCT
TTTTTGCACAACATGGGGGATCATGTAACTCGCCTTGATCGTTGGGAACCGGAGCTGAATGAAGCCATAC
CAAACGACGAGCGTGACACCACGATGCCTGTAGCAATGGCAACAACGTTGCGCAAACTATTAACTGGCGA
ACTACTTACTCTAGCTTCCCGGCAACAATTAATAGACTGGATGGAGGCGGATAAAGTTGCAGGACCACTT
CTGCGCTCGGCCCTTCCGGCTGGCTGGTTTATTGCTGATAAATCTGGAGCCGGTGAGCGTGGGTCTCGCG
GTATCATTGCAGCACTGGGGCCAGATGGTAAGCCCTCCCGTATCGTAGTTATCTACACGACGGGGAGTCA
GGCAACTATGGATGAACGAAATAGACAGATCGCTGAGATAGGTGCCTCACTGATTAAGCATTGGTAACTG
TCAGACCAAGTTTACTCATATATACTTTAGATTGATTTAAAACTTCATTTTTAATTTAAAAGGATCTAGG
TGAAGATCCTTTTTGATAATCTCATGACCAAAATCCCTTAACGTGAGTTTTCGTTCCACTGAGCGTCAGA
CCCCGTAGAAAAGATCAAAGGATCTTCTTGAGATCCTTTTTTTCTGCGCGTAATCTGCTGCTTGCAAACA
AAAAAACCACCGCTACCAGCGGTGGTTTGTTTGCCGGATCAAGAGCTACCAACTCTTTTTCCGAAGGTAA
CTGGCTTCAGCAGAGCGCAGATACCAAATACTGTTCTTCTAGTGTAGCCGTAGTTAGGCCACCACTTCAA
GAACTCTGTAGCACCGCCTACATACCTCGCTCTGCTAATCCTGTTACCAGTGGCTGCTGCCAGTGGCGAT
AAGTCGTGTCTTACCGGGTTGGACTCAAGACGATAGTTACCGGATAAGGCGCAGCGGTCGGGCTGAACGG
GGGGTTCGTGCACACAGCCCAGCTTGGAGCGAACGACCTACACCGAACTGAGATACCTACAGCGTGAGCT
ATGAGAAAGCGCCACGCTTCCCGAAGGGAGAAAGGCGGACAGGTATCCGGTAAGCGGCAGGGTCGGAACA
GGAGAGCGCACGAGGGAGCTTCCAGGGGGAAACGCCTGGTATCTTTATAGTCCTGTCGGGTTTCGCCACC
TCTGACTTGAGCGTCGATTTTTGTGATGCTCGTCAGGGGGGCGGAGCCTATGGAAAAACGCCAGCAACGC
GGCCTTTTTACGGTTCCTGGCCTTTTGCTGGCCTTTTGCTCACATGTTCTTTCCTGCGTTATCCCCTGAT
TCTGTGGATAACCGTATTACCGCCTTTGAGTGAGCTGATACCGCTCGCCGCAGCCGAACGACCGAGCGCA
GCGAGTCAGTGAGCGAGGAAGCGGAAGAGCGCCCAATACGCAAACCGCCTCTCCCCGCGCGTTGGCCGAT
TCATTAATGCAGCTGGCACGACAGGTTTCCCGACTGGAAAGCGGGCAGTGAGCGCAACGCAATTAATGTG
AGTTAGCTCACTCATTAGGCACCCCAGGCTTTACACTTTATGCTTCCGGCTCGTATGTTGTGTGGAATTG
TGAGCGGATAACAATTTCACACAGGAAACAGCTATGACCATGATTACGCCAAGCGCGCAATTAACCCTCA
CTAAAGGGAACAAAAGCTGGAGCTGCAAGCTTAATGTAGTCTTATGCAATACTCTTGTAGTCTTGCAACA
TGGTAACGATGAGTTAGCAACATGCCTTACAAGGAGAGAAAAAGCACCGTGCATGCCGATTGGTGGAAGT
AAGGTGGTACGATCGTGCCTTATTAGGAAGGCAACAGACGGGTCTGACATGGATTGGACGAACCACTGAA
TTGCCGCATTGCAGAGATATTGTATTTAAGTGCCTAGCTCGATACATAAACGGGTCTCTCTGGTTAGACC
AGATCTGAGCCTGGGAGCTCTCTGGCTAACTAGGGAACCCACTGCTTAAGCCTCAATAAAGCTTGCCTTG
AGTGCTTCAAGTAGTGTGTGCCCGTCTGTTGTGTGACTCTGGTAACTAGAGATCCCTCAGACCCTTTTAG
TCAGTGTGGAAAATCTCTAGCAGTGGCGCCCGAACAGGGACTTGAAAGCGAAAGGGAAACCAGAGGAGCT
CTCTCGACGCAGGACTCGGCTTGCTGAAGCGCGCACGGCAAGAGGCGAGGGGCGGCGACTGGTGAGTACG
CCAAAAATTTTGACTAGCGGAGGCTAGAAGGAGAGAGATGGGTGCGAGAGCGTCAGTATTAAGCGGGGGA
GAATTAGATCGCGATGGGAAAAAATTCGGTTAAGGCCAGGGGGAAAGAAAAAATATAAATTAAAACATAT
AGTATGGGCAAGCAGGGAGCTAGAACGATTCGCAGTTAATCCTGGCCTGTTAGAAACATCAGAAGGCTGT
AGACAAATACTGGGACAGCTACAACCATCCCTTCAGACAGGATCAGAAGAACTTAGATCATTATATAATA
CAGTAGCAACCCTCTATTGTGTGCATCAAAGGATAGAGATAAAAGACACCAAGGAAGCTTTAGACAAGAT
AGAGGAAGAGCAAAACAAAAGTAAGACCACCGCACAGCAAGCGGCCGCTGATCTTCAGACCTGGAGGAGG
AGATATGAGGGACAATTGGAGAAGTGAATTATATAAATATAAAGTAGTAAAAATTGAACCATTAGGAGTA
GCACCCACCAAGGCAAAGAGAAGAGTGGTGCAGAGAGAAAAAAGAGCAGTGGGAATAGGAGCTTTGTTCC
TTGGGTTCTTGGGAGCAGCAGGAAGCACTATGGGCGCAGCGTCAATGACGCTGACGGTACAGGCCAGACA
ATTATTGTCTGGTATAGTGCAGCAGCAGAACAATTTGCTGAGGGCTATTGAGGCGCAACAGCATCTGTTG
CAACTCACAGTCTGGGGCATCAAGCAGCTCCAGGCAAGAATCCTGGCTGTGGAAAGATACCTAAAGGATC
AACAGCTCCTGGGGATTTGGGGTTGCTCTGGAAAACTCATTTGCACCACTGCTGTGCCTTGGAATGCTAG
TTGGAGTAATAAATCTCTGGAACAGATTTGGAATCACACGACCTGGATGGAGTGGGACAGAGAAATTAAC
AATTACACAAGCTTAATACACTCCTTAATTGAAGAATCGCAAAACCAGCAAGAAAAGAATGAACAAGAAT
TATTGGAATTAGATAAATGGGCAAGTTTGTGGAATTGGTTTAACATAACAAATTGGCTGTGGTATATAAA
ATTATTCATAATGATAGTAGGAGGCTTGGTAGGTTTAAGAATAGTTTTTGCTGTACTTTCTATAGTGAAT
AGAGTTAGGCAGGGATATTCACCATTATCGTTTCAGACCCACCTCCCAACCCCGAGGGGACCCATGCATT
GCATCTCAATTAGTCAGCAACCAGGTGTGGAAAGTCCCCAGGCTCCCCAGCAGGCAGAAGTATGCAAAGC
ATGCGTCTCAATTAGTCAGCAACCATAGTCCCGCCCCTAACTCCGCCCATCCCGCCCCTAACTCCGCCCA
GTTCCGCCCATTCTCCGCCCCATGGCTGACTAATTTTTTTTATTTATGCAGAGGCCGAGGCCGCCTCGGC
CTCTGAGCTATTCCAGAAGTAGTGAGGAGGCTTTTTTGGAGGCCTAGGCTTTTGCAAAAAGCTTTCTAGA
GGTACCACCGGAGCTTACCATGACCGAGTACAAGCCCACGGTGCGCCTCGCCACCCGCGACGACGTCCCC
AGGGCCGTACGCACCCTCGCCGCCGCGTTCGCCGACTACCCCGCCACGCGCCACACCGTCGATCCGGACC
GCCACATCGAGCGGGTCACCGAGCTGCAAGAACTCTTCCTCACGCGCGTCGGGCTCGACATCGGCAAGGT
GTGGGTCGCGGACGACGGCGCCGCCGTGGCGGTCTGGACCACGCCGGAGAGCGTCGAAGCGGGGGCGGTG
TTCGCCGAGATCGGCCCGCGCATGGCCGAGTTGAGCGGTTCCCGGCTGGCCGCGCAGCAACAGATGGAAG
GCCTCCTGGCGCCGCACCGGCCCAAGGAGCCCGCGTGGTTCCTGGCCACCGTCGGCGTCTCGCCCGACCA
CCAGGGCAAGGGTCTGGGCAGCGCCGTCGTGCTCCCCGGAGTGGAGGCGGCCGAGCGCGCCGGGGTGCCC
GCCTTCCTGGAGACCTCCGCGCCCCGCAACCTCCCCTTCTACGAGCGGCTCGGCTTCACCGTCACCGCCG
ACGTCGAGGTGCCCGAAGGACCGCGCACCTGGTGCATGACCCGCAAGCCCGGTGCCAGTTAACGAATTCT
AGATCTTGAGACAAATGGCAGTATTCATCCACAATTTTAAAAGAAAAGGGGGGATTGGGGGGTACAGTGC
AGGGGAAAGAATAGTAGACATAATAGCAACAGACATACAAACTAAAGAATTACAAAAACAAATTACAAAA
ATTCAAAATTTTCGGGTTTATTACAGGGACAGCAGAGATCCACTTTGGCGCCGGCTCGAGGCCTGCAGGT
GCAAAGATGGATAAAGTTTTAAACAGAGAGGAATCTTTGCAGCTAATGGACCTTCTAGGTCTTGAAAGGA
GTGGGAATT
