>Addgene plasmid #143198 | TFORF0029 | depositor partial sequence | sequence record 281732 | Insert
ACCGCCACCATGCCCGGACATCCTGGAAGCTGGGAAATGGGACCATTGACATTTATGGATGTGGCCATAG
AATTCTGTCTGGAGGAGTGGCAATGCCTGGACATTGCACAGCAGAATTTATATAGGAATGTGATGTTAGA
GAACTACAGAAACCTGGTCTTCCTGGGTATTGCTGTCTCTAAGCCAGACCTGATCACCTGTCTGGAGCAA
GAAAAAGAGCCTTGGGAGCCTATGAGGAGACATGAAATGGTAGCCAAACCCCCAGTTATGTGTTCTCATT
TTACCCAAGACTTTTGGCCAGAGCAGCATATAAAAGATCCTTTCCAAAAAGCGACACTGAGAAGATATAA
AAACTGTGAACATAAAAATGTACATTTAAAAAAAGACCATAAAAGTGTGGATGAGTGTAAGGTGCACAGA
GGAGGTTATAATGGATTTAACCAATGTTTGCCAGCTACCCAGAGCAAAATATTTCTATTTGATAAATGTG
TGAAAGCCTTTCATAAATTTTCAAATTCAAACAGACATAAGATAAGCCATACTGAAAAAAAACTTTTCAA
ATGCAAAGAATGTGGCAAATCATTTTGCATGCTTCCACATCTAGCTCAACATAAAATAATTCATACCAGA
GTGAATTTCTGCAAATGTGAAAAATGTGGAAAAGCTTTTAACTGCCCTTCAATCATCACTAAACATAAGA
GAATTAATACTGGAGAGAAACCCTACACATGTGAAGAATGTGGCAAAGTCTTTAATTGGTCCTCACGCCT
TACTACACATAAAAAAAATTATACTAGATACAAACTCTACAAATGTGAAGAATGTGGCAAAGCTTTTAAC
AAGTCCTCAATCCTTACTACCCATAAGATAATTCGCACTGGAGAGAAATTCTACAAATGTAAAGAATGTG
CCAAAGCTTTTAACCAATCCTCAAACCTTACTGAACATAAGAAAATTCATCCTGGAGAGAAACCTTACAA
ATGTGAAGAATGTGGCAAAGCCTTTAACTGGCCCTCAACTCTTACTAAACATAAGAGAATTCATACTGGA
GAGAAACCCTACACATGTGAAGAATGTGGCAAAGCCTTTAACCAGTTCTCAAACCTTACTACACATAAGA
GAATCCATACTGCAGAGAAATTCTATAAATGTACAGAATGTGGTGAAGCTTTTAGCCGGTCCTCAAACCT
TACTAAACATAAGAAAATTCATACTGAAAAGAAACCCTACAAATGTGAAGAATGTGGCAAAGCTTTTAAG
TGGTCCTCAAAGCTTACTGAACATAAGTTAACTCATACTGGAGAGAAACCCTACAAATGTGAAGAATGTG
GCAAAGCCTTTAACTGGCCCTCAACCCTTACTAAACATAACAGAATTCATACTGGAGAGAAACCCTACAA
ATGTGAAGTATGTGGCAAAGCCTTTAACCAGTTCTCAAACCTTACTACACATAAGAGAATTCATACTGCA
GAAAAACCGTACAAATGTGAAGAATGTGGCAAAGCTTTTAGCCGGTCCTCAAACCTTACTAAACATAAGA
AAATTCACATTGAAAAGAAACCCTACAAATGTGAAGAATGTGGCAAAGCTTTTAAGTGGTCCTCAAAGCT
TACTGAACATAAGATAACTCATACTGGAGAGAAACCCTACAAATGTGAAGAATGTGGCAAAGCTTTTAAC
CATTTCTCAATCCTTACCAAACATAAGAGGATTCATACTGGAGAGAAACCCTACAAGTGTGAAGAATGTG
GCAAAGCTTTTACCCAATCCTCAAACCTTACTACACATAAGAAAATTCATACTGGAGAGAAATTCTACAA
ATGTGAAGAATGTGGCAAAGCTTTTACCCAATCTTCAAACCTTACTACACATAAAAAAATTCATACTGGA
GGAAAACCCTACAAATGTGAAGAATGTGGCAAAGCTTTTAACCAGTTCTCAACTCTTACTAAACATAAGA
TAATTCACACTGAGGAGAAACCCTACAAATGTGAAGAATGTGGCAAAGCCTTTAAGTGGTCCTCAACCCT
TACTAAACATAAGATAATTCATACTGGAGAGAAACCCTACAAATGTGAAGAATGTGGCAAAGCTTTTAAA
CTGTCCTCAACCCTTTCTACACATAAGATTATTCATACTGGAGAGAAACCCTACAAATGTGAAAAATGTG
GCAAAGCTTTTAACCGATCCTCAAACCTTATTGAACATAAGAAAATTCATACTGGAGAGCAACCCTACAA
ATGTGAAGAATGTGGCAAAGCATTTAACTATTCCTCACACCTTAATACACATAAGAGAATTCATACTAAA
GAGCAACCCTACAAATGTAAAGAATGTGGCAAAGCTTTCAACCAATATTCAAACCTTACTACACATAACA
AAATTCATACTGGAGAGAAACTCTACAAACCTGAAGATGTGACAGTGATTTTGACAACACCTCAAACTTT
TTCAAACATAAAATAGTAATGAACTAGTCCGTAACTTGAAAGTATTTCGATTTCTTGGCTTTATATATCT
TGTGGAAAGGACGACGGCCAATCAGCGAGCACTCTTCC
