>Addgene plasmid #143198 | TFORF0029 | depositor partial sequence | sequence record 281733 | Barcode
CGGCCAATCAGCGAGCACTCTTCC
